Addgene plasmid #87396: p426_Cas9_gRNA-ARS1014a
Purpose: All-in-one CRISPR plasmid for integrating, deleting, or replacing a gene in S. cerevisiae. High-copy, URA3 plasmid contains human codon-optimized Cas9 and a guide RNA targeting ARS1014a sequence TTATGTGCGTATTGCTTTCA in yeast chromosome 10.
Depositing lab: Aindrila Mukhopadhyay. Depositing organization: Lawrence Berkeley National Laboratory. Publication: A Cas9-based toolkit to program gene expression in Saccharomyces cerevisiae. Reider Apel A, d'Espaux L, Wehrs M, Sachs D, Li RA, Tong GJ, Garber M, Nnadi O, Zhuang W, Hillson NJ, Keasling JD, Mukhopadhyay A. Nucleic Acids Res. 2017 Jan 9;45(1):496-508. doi: 10.1093/nar/gkw1023. Epub 2016 Nov 28. PubMed 27899650.
Backbone
  Vector backbone: p426
  Vector type: CRISPR
  Selectable markers: URA3
Growth in bacteria
  Bacterial resistance: Ampicillin, 100 μg/mL
  Growth temperature: 37°C
  Growth strain: DH5alpha
  Copy number: High Copy
Gene/Insert
  Gene/Insert name: Human Optimized S. pyogenes Cas9 and guide RNA targeting ARS1014a
  gRNA/shRNA sequence: TTATGTGCGTATTGCTTTCA
  Species: S. cerevisiae (budding yeast)
  Promoter: ADH1, pTyrosine
  Cloning method: Gibson Cloning
  Sequencing primers: 5′ M13 Rev
Terms and licenses: Academic/Nonprofit Terms; Industry Terms: Not Available to Industry
How to cite: p426_Cas9_gRNA-ARS1014a was a gift from Aindrila Mukhopadhyay (Addgene plasmid # 87396 ; http://n2t.net/addgene:87396 ; RRID:Addgene_87396)
