[The description below was written by a language model from this plasmid's Addgene catalogue record and pLannotate feature annotations shown in this document.]
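Description:
p426_Cas9_gRNA-ARS1014a is an all-in-one CRISPR plasmid for genome engineering in Saccharomyces cerevisiae, built on the p426 yeast–E. coli shuttle backbone. In yeast it is maintained at high copy by the 2μ origin and selected through the URA3 auxotrophic marker, which is driven by its own promoter and can be counterselected with 5-FOA, offering a route to cure the plasmid after editing. In E. coli it replicates from a high-copy ColE1/pUC-type origin under ampicillin selection (AmpR). An f1 origin and remnants of the cloning vector's lac region (lac promoter/operator, lacZα fragment, flanking T3 and T7 promoters) are also present, along with short lacI, bom and rop fragments that are probably backbone remnants.

The payload consists of two expression units arranged in the same orientation. A human codon-optimized Streptococcus pyogenes Cas9 coding sequence is expressed from the constitutive yeast ADH1 promoter and terminated by the CYC1 terminator. Upstream, the guide RNA is expressed from what the record calls a tyrosine promoter. The annotated tRNA element just ahead of the S. pyogenes gRNA scaffold is consistent with a tRNA-based RNA polymerase III driver, with the 20-nt spacer lying between the two. The guide directs Cas9 to cut at the ARS1014a locus on yeast chromosome 10.

According to the record, the plasmid is used for integrating, deleting or replacing genes in budding yeast, and it belongs to a Cas9-based toolkit for programming gene expression. Two full sequences are on file, a depositor version and a sequencing-verified one. They differ by about eleven nucleotides in total length but show the same set and order of features.
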