Features (pLannotate 1.2.2; 22 found; start..end, strand, type, name):
     69..1411    +  rep_origin     2μ ori: yeast 2μ plasmid origin of replication
   1438..1542    +  promoter       AmpR promoter: bla
   1543..2403    +  CDS            AmpR: β-lactamase; bla; confers resistance to ampicillin, carbenicillin, and related antibiotics
   2574..3162    +  rep_origin     ori: high-copy-number ColE1/pMB1/pBR322/pUC origin of replication
   3345..3437    +  CDS            lacI (fragment): lac repressor; lacI; The lac repressor binds to the lac operator to inhibit transcription in E. coli. This inhibition can be relieved by adding lactose or isopropyl-β-D-thiogalactopyranoside (IPTG).
   3450..3471    +  protein_bind   CAP binding site: CAP binding activates transcription in the presence of cAMP. E. coli catabolite activator protein
   3486..3516    +  promoter       lac promoter: promoter for the E. coli lac operon
   3520..3542    +  protein_bind   lac operator (fragment): The lac repressor binds to the lac operator to inhibit transcription in E. coli. This inhibition can be relieved by adding lactose or isopropyl-β-D-thiogalactopyranoside (IPTG). lac repressor encoded by lacI
   3585..3603    +  promoter       T3 promoter: promoter for bacteriophage T3 RNA polymerase
   3648..3736    +  ncRNA          tRNA: Accession: RF00005 - tRNA
   3830..3905    +  misc_RNA       gRNA scaffold: guide RNA scaffold for the Streptococcus pyogenes CRISPR/Cas9 system
   3991..4695    +  promoter       ADH1 promoter: S. cerevisiae ADH1; promoter for alcohol dehydrogenase 1
   4705..8808    +  CDS            cas9: CAS9_STRP1 - Also known as csn1 From Streptococcus pyogenes serotype M1.
   8903..9092    +  terminator     CYC1 terminator: S. cerevisiae CYC1; transcription terminator for CYC1
   9123..9141    -  promoter       T7 promoter: promoter for bacteriophage T7 RNA polymerase
   9149..9304    +  CDS            lacZα (fragment): LacZα fragment of β-galactosidase; lacZ fragment
   9312..9767    +  rep_origin     f1 ori (sequence partly withheld): f1 bacteriophage origin of replication; arrow indicates direction of (+) strand synthesis
   9768..9819    -  misc_feature   bom (fragment): basis of mobility region from pBR322
   9898..10701   -  CDS            URA3: orotidine-5'-phosphate decarboxylase, required for uracil biosynthesis; S. cerevisiae URA3; yeast auxotrophic marker, counterselectable with 5-fluoroorotic acid (5-FOA)
  10702..10917   -  promoter       URA3 promoter: S. cerevisiae URA3
  10932..10981   -  misc_feature   bom (fragment): basis of mobility region from pBR322
  11083..1       -  CDS            rop (fragment) (across the origin): Rop protein, which maintains plasmids at low copy number; rop
>Addgene plasmid #87396 | p426_Cas9_gRNA-ARS1014a | depositor full sequence | sequence record 170421 | p426_Cas9_gRNA-ARS1014a sequence 11117 bps
GACGAAAGGGCCTCGTGATACGCCTATTTTTATAGGTTAATGTCATGATAATAATGGTTTCTTAGTATGA
TCCAATATCAAAGGAAATGATAGCATTGAAGGATGAGACTAATCCAATTGAGGAGTGGCAGCATATAGAA
CAGCTAAAGGGTAGTGCTGAAGGAAGCATACGATACCCCGCATGGAATGGGATAATATCACAGGAGGTAC
TAGACTACCTTTCATCCTACATAAATAGACGCATATAAGTACGCATTTAAGCATAAACACGCACTATGCC
GTTCTTCTCATGTATATATATATACAGGCAACACGCAGATATAGGTGCGACGTGAACAGTGAGCTGTATG
TGCGCAGCTCGCGTTGCATTTTCGGAAGCGCTCGTTTTCGGAAACGCTTTGAAGTTCCTATTCCGAAGTT
CCTATTCTCTAGAAAGTATAGGAACTTCAGAGCGCTTTTGAAAACCAAAAGCGCTCTGAAGACGCACTTT
CAAAAAACCAAAAACGCACCGGACTGTAACGAGCTACTAAAATATTGCGAATACCGCTTCCACAAACATT
GCTCAAAAGTATCTCTTTGCTATATATCTCTGTGCTATATCCCTATATAACCTACCCATCCACCTTTCGC
TCCTTGAACTTGCATCTAAACTCGACCTCTACATTTTTTATGTTTATCTCTAGTATTACTCTTTAGACAA
AAAAATTGTAGTAAGAACTATTCATAGAGTGAATCGAAAACAATACGAAAATGTAAACATTTCCTATACG
TAGTATATAGAGACAAAATAGAAGAAACCGTTCATAATTTTCTGACCAATGAAGAATCATCAACGCTATC
ACTTTCTGTTCACAAAGTATGCGCAATCCACATCGGTATAGAATATAATCGGGGATGCCTTTATCTTGAA
AAAATGCACCCGCAGCTTCGCTAGTAATCAGTAAACGCGGGAAGTGGAGTCAGGCTTTTTTTATGGAAGA
GAAAATAGACACCAAAGTAGCCTTCTTCTAACCTTAACGGACCTACAGTGCAAAAAGTTATCAAGAGACT
GCATTATAGAGCGCACAAAGGAGAAAAAAAGTAATCTAAGATGCTTTGTTAGAAAAATAGCGCTCTCGGG
ATGCATTTTTGTAGAACAAAAAAGAAGTATAGATTCTTTGTTGGTAAAATAGCGCTCTCGCGTTGCATTT
CTGTTCTGTAAAAATGCAGCTCAGATTCTTTGTTTGAAAAATTAGCGCTCTCGCGTTGCATTTTTGTTTT
ACAAAAATGAAGCACAGATTCTTCGTTGGTAAAATAGCGCTTTCGCGTTGCATTTCTGTTCTGTAAAAAT
GCAGCTCAGATTCTTTGTTTGAAAAATTAGCGCTCTCGCGTTGCATTTTTGTTCTACAAAATGAAGCACA
GATGCTTCGTTCAGGTGGCACTTTTCGGGGAAATGTGCGCGGAACCCCTATTTGTTTATTTTTCTAAATA
CATTCAAATATGTATCCGCTCATGAGACAATAACCCTGATAAATGCTTCAATAATATTGAAAAAGGAAGA
GTATGAGTATTCAACATTTCCGTGTCGCCCTTATTCCCTTTTTTGCGGCATTTTGCCTTCCTGTTTTTGC
TCACCCAGAAACGCTGGTGAAAGTAAAAGATGCTGAAGATCAGTTGGGTGCACGAGTGGGTTACATCGAA
CTGGATCTCAACAGCGGTAAGATCCTTGAGAGTTTTCGCCCCGAAGAACGTTTTCCAATGATGAGCACTT
TTAAAGTTCTGCTATGTGGCGCGGTATTATCCCGTATTGACGCCGGGCAAGAGCAACTCGGTCGCCGCAT
ACACTATTCTCAGAATGACTTGGTTGAGTACTCACCAGTCACAGAAAAGCATCTTACGGATGGCATGACA
GTAAGAGAATTATGCAGTGCTGCCATAACCATGAGTGATAACACTGCGGCCAACTTACTTCTGACAACGA
TCGGAGGACCGAAGGAGCTAACCGCTTTTTTGCACAACATGGGGGATCATGTAACTCGCCTTGATCGTTG
GGAACCGGAGCTGAATGAAGCCATACCAAACGACGAGCGTGACACCACGATGCCTGTAGCAATGGCAACA
ACGTTGCGCAAACTATTAACTGGCGAACTACTTACTCTAGCTTCCCGGCAACAATTAATAGACTGGATGG
AGGCGGATAAAGTTGCAGGACCACTTCTGCGCTCGGCCCTTCCGGCTGGCTGGTTTATTGCTGATAAATC
TGGAGCCGGTGAGCGTGGGTCTCGCGGTATCATTGCAGCACTGGGGCCAGATGGTAAGCCCTCCCGTATC
GTAGTTATCTACACGACGGGGAGTCAGGCAACTATGGATGAACGAAATAGACAGATCGCTGAGATAGGTG
CCTCACTGATTAAGCATTGGTAACTGTCAGACCAAGTTTACTCATATATACTTTAGATTGATTTAAAACT
TCATTTTTAATTTAAAAGGATCTAGGTGAAGATCCTTTTTGATAATCTCATGACCAAAATCCCTTAACGT
GAGTTTTCGTTCCACTGAGCGTCAGACCCCGTAGAAAAGATCAAAGGATCTTCTTGAGATCCTTTTTTTC
TGCGCGTAATCTGCTGCTTGCAAACAAAAAAACCACCGCTACCAGCGGTGGTTTGTTTGCCGGATCAAGA
GCTACCAACTCTTTTTCCGAAGGTAACTGGCTTCAGCAGAGCGCAGATACCAAATACTGTCCTTCTAGTG
TAGCCGTAGTTAGGCCACCACTTCAAGAACTCTGTAGCACCGCCTACATACCTCGCTCTGCTAATCCTGT
TACCAGTGGCTGCTGCCAGTGGCGATAAGTCGTGTCTTACCGGGTTGGACTCAAGACGATAGTTACCGGA
TAAGGCGCAGCGGTCGGGCTGAACGGGGGGTTCGTGCACACAGCCCAGCTTGGAGCGAACGACCTACACC
GAACTGAGATACCTACAGCGTGAGCTATGAGAAAGCGCCACGCTTCCCGAAGGGAGAAAGGCGGACAGGT
ATCCGGTAAGCGGCAGGGTCGGAACAGGAGAGCGCACGAGGGAGCTTCCAGGGGGAAACGCCTGGTATCT
TTATAGTCCTGTCGGGTTTCGCCACCTCTGACTTGAGCGTCGATTTTTGTGATGCTCGTCAGGGGGGCGG
AGCCTATGGAAAAACGCCAGCAACGCGGCCTTTTTACGGTTCCTGGCCTTTTGCTGGCCTTTTGCTCACA
TGTTCTTTCCTGCGTTATCCCCTGATTCTGTGGATAACCGTATTACCGCCTTTGAGTGAGCTGATACCGC
TCGCCGCAGCCGAACGACCGAGCGCAGCGAGTCAGTGAGCGAGGAAGCGGAAGAGCGCCCAATACGCAAA
CCGCCTCTCCCCGCGCGTTGGCCGATTCATTAATGCAGCTGGCACGACAGGTTTCCCGACTGGAAAGCGG
GCAGTGAGCGCAACGCAATTAATGTGAGTTACCTCACTCATTAGGCACCCCAGGCTTTACACTTTATGCT
TCCGGCTCCTATGTTGTGTGGAATTGTGAGCGGATAACAATTTCACACAGGAAACAGCTATGACCATGAT
TACGCCAAGCGCGCAATTAACCCTCACTAAAGGGAACAAAAGCTGGAGCTAGTATACTCTTTCTTCAACA
ATTAAATACTCTCGGTAGCCAAGTTGGTTTAAGGCGCAAGACTGTAATTTATCACTACGAAATCTTGAGA
TCGGGCGTTCGACTCGCCCCCGGGAGAGATGGCCGGCATGGTCCCAGCCTCCTCGCTGGCGCCGGCTGGG
CAACACCTTCGGGTGGCGAATGGGACTTTTTATGTGCGTATTGCTTTCAGTTTTAGAGCTAGAAATAGCA
AGTTAAAATAAGGCTAGTCCGTTATCAACTTGAAAAAGTGGCACCGAGTCGGTGCTTTTTTTATTTTTTG
TCACTATTGTTATGTAAAATGCCACCTCTGACAGTATGGAACGCAAACTTCTGTCTAGTGGATAGTCGAC
ATCCTTTTGTTGTTTCCGGGTGTACAATATGGACTTCCTCTTTTCTGGCAACCAAACCCATACATCGGGA
TTCCTATAATACCTTCGTTGGTCTCCCTAACATGTAGGTGGCGGAGGGGAGATATACAATAGAACAGATA
CCAGACAAGACATAATGGGCTAAACAAGACTACACCAATTACACTGCCTCATTGATGGTGGTACATAACG
AACTAATACTGTAGCCCTAGACTTGATAGCCATCATCATATCGAAGTTTCACTACCCTTTTTCCATTTGC
CATCTATTGAAGTAATAATAGGCGCATGCAACTTCTTTTCTTTTTTTTTCTTTTCTCTCTCCCCCGTTGT
TGTCTCACCATATCCGCAATGACAAAAAAATGATGGAAGACACTAAAGGAAAAAATTAACGACAAAGACA
GCACCAACAGATGTCGTTGTTCCAGAGCTGATGAGGGGTATCTCGAAGCACACGAAACTTTTTCCTTCCT
TCATTCACGCACACTACTCTCTAATGAGCAACGGTATACGGCCTTCCTTCCAGTTACTTGAATTTGAAAT
AAAAAAAAGTTTGCTGTCTTGCTATCAAGTATAAATAGACCTGCAATTATTAATCTTTTGTTTCCTCGTC
ATTGTTCTCGTTCCCTTTCTTCCTTGTTTCTTTTTCTGCACAATATTTCAAGCTATACCAAGCATACAAT
CAACTTGGAAAAAAATGGACAAGAAGTACTCCATTGGGCTCGATATCGGCACAAACAGCGTCGGTTGGGC
CGTCATTACGGACGAGTACAAGGTGCCGAGCAAAAAATTCAAAGTTCTGGGCAATACCGATCGCCACAGC
ATAAAGAAGAACCTCATTGGCGCCCTCCTGTTCGACTCCGGGGAGACGGCCGAAGCCACGCGGCTCAAAA
GAACAGCACGGCGCAGATATACCCGCAGAAAGAATCGGATCTGCTACCTGCAGGAGATCTTTAGTAATGA
GATGGCTAAGGTGGATGACTCTTTCTTCCATAGGCTGGAGGAGTCCTTTTTGGTGGAGGAGGATAAAAAG
CACGAGCGCCACCCAATCTTTGGCAATATCGTGGACGAGGTGGCGTACCATGAAAAGTACCCAACCATAT
ATCATCTGAGGAAGAAGCTTGTAGACAGTACTGATAAGGCTGACTTGCGGTTGATCTATCTCGCGCTGGC
GCATATGATCAAATTTCGGGGACACTTCCTCATCGAGGGGGACCTGAACCCAGACAACAGCGATGTCGAC
AAACTCTTTATCCAACTGGTTCAGACTTACAATCAGCTTTTCGAAGAGAACCCGATCAACGCATCCGGAG
TTGACGCCAAAGCAATCCTGAGCGCTAGGCTGTCCAAATCCCGGCGGCTCGAAAACCTCATCGCACAGCT
CCCTGGGGAGAAGAAGAACGGCCTGTTTGGTAATCTTATCGCCCTGTCACTCGGGCTGACCCCCAACTTT
AAATCTAACTTCGACCTGGCCGAAGATGCCAAGCTTCAACTGAGCAAAGACACCTACGATGATGATCTCG
ACAATCTGCTGGCCCAGATCGGCGACCAGTACGCAGACCTTTTTTTGGCGGCAAAGAACCTGTCAGACGC
CATTCTGCTGAGTGATATTCTGCGAGTGAACACGGAGATCACCAAAGCTCCGCTGAGCGCTAGTATGATC
AAGCGCTATGATGAGCACCACCAAGACTTGACTTTGCTGAAGGCCCTTGTCAGACAGCAACTGCCTGAGA
AGTACAAGGAAATTTTCTTCGATCAGTCTAAAAATGGCTACGCCGGATACATTGACGGCGGAGCAAGCCA
GGAGGAATTTTACAAATTTATTAAGCCCATCTTGGAAAAAATGGACGGCACCGAGGAGCTGCTGGTAAAG
CTTAACAGAGAAGATCTGTTGCGCAAACAGCGCACTTTCGACAATGGAAGCATCCCCCACCAGATTCACC
TGGGCGAACTGCACGCTATCCTCAGGCGGCAAGAGGATTTCTACCCCTTTTTGAAAGATAACAGGGAAAA
GATTGAGAAAATCCTCACATTTCGGATACCCTACTATGTAGGCCCCCTCGCCCGGGGAAATTCCAGATTC
GCGTGGATGACTCGCAAATCAGAAGAGACCATCACTCCCTGGAACTTCGAGGAAGTCGTGGATAAGGGGG
CCTCTGCCCAGTCCTTCATCGAAAGGATGACTAACTTTGATAAAAATCTGCCTAACGAAAAGGTGCTTCC
TAAACACTCTCTGCTGTACGAGTACTTCACAGTTTATAACGAGCTCACCAAGGTCAAATACGTCACAGAA
GGGATGAGAAAGCCAGCATTCCTGTCTGGAGAGCAGAAGAAAGCTATCGTGGACCTCCTCTTCAAGACGA
ACCGGAAAGTTACCGTGAAACAGCTCAAAGAAGACTATTTCAAAAAGATTGAATGTTTCGACTCTGTTGA
AATCAGCGGAGTGGAGGATCGCTTCAACGCATCCCTGGGAACGTATCACGATCTCCTGAAAATCATTAAA
GACAAGGACTTCCTGGACAATGAGGAGAACGAGGACATTCTTGAGGACATTGTCCTCACCCTTACGTTGT
TTGAAGATAGGGAGATGATTGAAGAACGCTTGAAAACTTACGCTCATCTCTTCGACGACAAAGTCATGAA
ACAGCTCAAGAGGCGCCGATATACAGGATGGGGGCGGCTGTCAAGAAAACTGATCAATGGGATCCGAGAC
AAGCAGAGTGGAAAGACAATCCTGGATTTTCTTAAGTCCGATGGATTTGCCAACCGGAACTTCATGCAGT
TGATCCATGATGACTCTCTCACCTTTAAGGAGGACATCCAGAAAGCACAAGTTTCTGGCCAGGGGGACAG
TCTTCACGAGCACATCGCTAATCTTGCAGGTAGCCCAGCTATCAAAAAGGGAATACTGCAGACCGTTAAG
GTCGTGGATGAACTCGTCAAAGTAATGGGAAGGCATAAGCCCGAGAATATCGTTATCGAGATGGCCCGAG
AGAACCAAACTACCCAGAAGGGACAGAAGAACAGTAGGGAAAGGATGAAGAGGATTGAAGAGGGTATAAA
AGAACTGGGGTCCCAAATCCTTAAGGAACACCCAGTTGAAAACACCCAGCTTCAGAATGAGAAGCTCTAC
CTGTACTACCTGCAGAACGGCAGGGACATGTACGTGGATCAGGAACTGGACATCAATCGGCTCTCCGACT
ACGACGTGGATCATATCGTGCCCCAGTCTTTTCTCAAAGATGATTCTATTGATAATAAAGTGTTGACAAG
ATCCGATAAAAATAGAGGGAAGAGTGATAACGTCCCCTCAGAAGAAGTTGTCAAGAAAATGAAAAATTAT
TGGCGGCAGCTGCTGAACGCCAAACTGATCACACAACGGAAGTTCGATAATCTGACTAAGGCTGAACGAG
GTGGCCTGTCTGAGTTGGATAAAGCCGGCTTCATCAAAAGGCAGCTTGTTGAGACACGCCAGATCACCAA
GCACGTGGCCCAAATTCTCGATTCACGCATGAACACCAAGTACGATGAAAATGACAAACTGATTCGAGAG
GTGAAAGTTATTACTCTGAAGTCTAAGCTGGTCTCAGATTTCAGAAAGGACTTTCAGTTTTATAAGGTGA
GAGAGATCAACAATTACCACCATGCGCATGATGCCTACCTGAATGCAGTGGTAGGCACTGCACTTATCAA
AAAATATCCCAAGCTTGAATCTGAATTTGTTTACGGAGACTATAAAGTGTACGATGTTAGGAAAATGATC
GCAAAGTCTGAGCAGGAAATAGGCAAGGCCACCGCTAAGTACTTCTTTTACAGCAATATTATGAATTTTT
TCAAGACCGAGATTACACTGGCCAATGGAGAGATTCGGAAGCGACCACTTATCGAAACAAACGGAGAAAC
AGGAGAAATCGTGTGGGACAAGGGTAGGGATTTCGCGACAGTCCGGAAGGTCCTGTCCATGCCGCAGGTG
AACATCGTTAAAAAGACCGAAGTACAGACCGGAGGCTTCTCCAAGGAAAGTATCCTCCCGAAAAGGAACA
GCGACAAGCTGATCGCACGCAAAAAAGATTGGGACCCCAAGAAATACGGCGGATTCGATTCTCCTACAGT
CGCTTACAGTGTACTGGTTGTGGCCAAAGTGGAGAAAGGGAAGTCTAAAAAACTCAAAAGCGTCAAGGAA
CTGCTGGGCATCACAATCATGGAGCGATCAAGCTTCGAAAAAAACCCCATCGACTTTCTCGAGGCGAAAG
GATATAAAGAGGTCAAAAAAGACCTCATCATTAAGCTTCCCAAGTACTCTCTCTTTGAGCTTGAAAACGG
CCGGAAACGAATGCTCGCTAGTGCGGGCGAGCTGCAGAAAGGTAACGAGCTGGCACTGCCCTCTAAATAC
GTTAATTTCTTGTATCTGGCCAGCCACTATGAAAAGCTCAAAGGGTCTCCCGAAGATAATGAGCAGAAGC
AGCTGTTCGTGGAACAACACAAACACTACCTTGATGAGATCATCGAGCAAATAAGCGAATTCTCCAAAAG
AGTGATCCTCGCCGACGCTAACCTCGATAAGGTGCTTTCTGCTTACAATAAGCACAGGGATAAGCCCATC
AGGGAGCAGGCAGAAAACATTATCCACTTGTTTACTCTGACCAACTTGGGCGCGCCTGCAGCCTTCAAGT
ACTTCGACACCACCATAGACAGAAAGCGGTACACCTCTACAAAGGAGGTCCTGGACGCCACACTGATTCA
TCAGTCAATTACGGGGCTCTATGAAACAAGAATCGACCTCTCTCAGCTCGGTGGAGACAGCAGGGCTGAC
CCCAAGAAGAAGAGGAAGGTGTGATCTCTTCTCGAGTCATGTAATTAGTTATGTCACGCTTACGTTCACG
CCCTCCCCCCACATCCGCTCTAACCGAAAAGGAAGGAGTTAGACAACCTGAAGTCTAGGTCCCTATTTAT
TTTTTTATAGTTATGTTAGTATTAAGAACGTTATTTATATTTCAAATTTTTCTTTTTTTTCTGTACAGAC
GCGTGTACGCATGTAACATTATACTGAAAACCTTGCTTGAGAAGGTTTTGGGACGCTCGAAGGCTTTAAT
TTGCGGCCGGTACCCAATTCGCCCTATAGTGAGTCGTATTACGCGCGCTCACTGGCCGTCGTTTTACAAC
GTCGTGACTGGGAAAACCCTGGCGTTACCCAACTTAATCGCCTTGCAGCACATCCCCCTTTCGCCAGCTG
GCGTAATAGCGAAGAGGCCCGCACCGATCGCCCTTCCCAACAGTTGCGCAGCCTGAATGGCGAATGGCGC
G
[124 nt withheld, positions 9312-9435]
C
[91 nt withheld, positions 9437-9527]
A
[49 nt withheld, positions 9529-9577]
CCTTTGACGTTGGAGTCCACGTTCTTT
[37 nt withheld, positions 9605-9641]
ACCCTATCTCGGTCTATTCTTTTGATTTATAAGGGATTTTGCCGATTTCGGCCTATTGGTTAAAAAATGA
GCTGATTTAACAAAAATTTAACGCGAATTTTAACAAAATATTAACGTTTACAATTTCCTGATGCGGTATT
TTCTCCTTACGCATCTGTGCGGTATTTCACACCGCATAGGGTAATAACTGATATAATTAAATTGAAGCTC
TAATTTGTGAGTTTAGTATACATGCATTTACTTATAATACAGTTTTTTAGTTTTGCTGGCCGCATCTTCT
CAAATATGCTTCCCAGCCTGCTTTTCTGTAACGTTCACCCTCTACCTTAGCATCCCTTCCCTTTGCAAAT
AGTCCTCTTCCAACAATAATAATGTCAGATCCTGTAGAGACCACATCATCCACGGTTCTATACTGTTGAC
CCAATGCGTCTCCCTTGTCATCTAAACCCACACCGGGTGTCATAATCAACCAATCGTAACCTTCATCTCT
TCCACCCATGTCTCTTTGAGCAATAAAGCCGATAACAAAATCTTTGTCGCTCTTCGCAATGTCAACAGTA
CCCTTAGTATATTCTCCAGTAGATAGGGAGCCCTTGCATGACAATTCTGCTAACATCAAAAGGCCTCTAG
GTTCCTTTGTTACTTCTTCTGCCGCCTGCTTCAAACCGCTAACAATACCTGGGCCCACCACACCGTGTGC
ATTCGTAATGTCTGCCCATTCTGCTATTCTGTATACACCCGCAGAGTACTGCAATTTGACTGTATTACCA
ATGTCAGCAAATTTTCTGTCTTCGAAGAGTAAAAAATTGTACTTGGCGGATAATGCCTTTAGCGGCTTAA
CTGTGCCCTCCATGGAAAAATCAGTCAAGATATCCACATGTGTTTTTAGTAAACAAATTTTGGGACCTAA
TGCTTCAACTAACTCCAGTAATTCCTTGGTGGTACGAACATCCAATGAAGCACACAAGTTTGTTTGCTTT
TCGTGCATGATATTAAATAGCTTGGCAGCAACAGGACTAGGATGAGTAGCAGCACGTTCCTTATATGTAG
CTTTCGACATGATTTATCTTCGTTTCCTGCAGGTTTTTGTTCTGTGCAGTTGGGTTAAGAATACTGGGCA
ATTTCATGTTTCTTCAACACTACATATGCGTATATATACCAATCTAAGTCTGTGCTCCTTCCTTCGTTCT
TCCTTCTGTTCGGAGATTACCGAATCAAAAAAATTTCAAGGAAACCGAAATCAAAAAAAAGAATAAAAAA
AAAATGATGAATTGAATTGAAAAGCTGTGGTATGGTGCACTCTCAGTACAATCTGCTCTGATGCCGCATA
GTTAAGCCAGCCCCGACACCCGCCAACACCCGCTGACGCGCCCTGACGGGCTTGTCTGCTCCCGGCATCC
GCTTACAGACAAGCTGTGACCGTCTCCGGGAGCTGCATGTGTCAGAGGTTTTCACCGTCATCACCGAAAC
GCGCGA
