Features (pLannotate 1.2.2; 22 found; start..end, strand, type, name):
    455..547     +  CDS            lacI (fragment): lac repressor; lacI; The lac repressor binds to the lac operator to inhibit transcription in E. coli. This inhibition can be relieved by adding lactose or isopropyl-β-D-thiogalactopyranoside (IPTG).
    560..581     +  protein_bind   CAP binding site: CAP binding activates transcription in the presence of cAMP. E. coli catabolite activator protein
    596..626     +  promoter       lac promoter: promoter for the E. coli lac operon
    630..652     +  protein_bind   lac operator (fragment): The lac repressor binds to the lac operator to inhibit transcription in E. coli. This inhibition can be relieved by adding lactose or isopropyl-β-D-thiogalactopyranoside (IPTG). lac repressor encoded by lacI
    695..713     +  promoter       T3 promoter: promoter for bacteriophage T3 RNA polymerase
    758..846     +  ncRNA          tRNA: Accession: RF00005 - tRNA
    940..1015    +  misc_RNA       gRNA scaffold: guide RNA scaffold for the Streptococcus pyogenes CRISPR/Cas9 system
   1101..1805    +  promoter       ADH1 promoter: S. cerevisiae ADH1; promoter for alcohol dehydrogenase 1
   1815..5918    +  CDS            Cas9: Cas9 (Csn1) endonuclease from the Streptococcus pyogenes Type II CRISPR/Cas system generates RNA-guided double strand breaks in DNA
   6013..6202    +  terminator     CYC1 terminator: S. cerevisiae CYC1; transcription terminator for CYC1
   6233..6251    -  promoter       T7 promoter: promoter for bacteriophage T7 RNA polymerase
   6259..6414    +  CDS            lacZα (fragment): LacZα fragment of β-galactosidase; lacZ fragment
   6418..6846    +  rep_origin     f1 ori (sequence partly withheld): f1 bacteriophage origin of replication; arrow indicates direction of (+) strand synthesis
   6874..6925    -  misc_feature   bom (fragment): basis of mobility region from pBR322
   7004..7807    -  CDS            URA3: orotidine-5'-phosphate decarboxylase, required for uracil biosynthesis; S. cerevisiae URA3; yeast auxotrophic marker, counterselectable with 5-fluoroorotic acid (5-FOA)
   7808..8023    -  promoter       URA3 promoter: S. cerevisiae URA3
   8031..8080    -  misc_feature   bom (fragment): basis of mobility region from pBR322
   8182..8217    -  CDS            rop (fragment): Rop protein, which maintains plasmids at low copy number; rop
   8285..9627    +  rep_origin     2μ ori: yeast 2μ plasmid origin of replication
   9654..9758    +  promoter       AmpR promoter: bla
   9759..10619   +  CDS            AmpR: β-lactamase; bla; confers resistance to ampicillin, carbenicillin, and related antibiotics
  10790..272     +  rep_origin     ori (across the origin): high-copy-number ColE1/pMB1/pBR322/pUC origin of replication
>Addgene plasmid #87396 | p426_Cas9_gRNA-ARS1014a | addgene full sequence | sequence record 193439 | Addgene NGS Result
GAACGGGGGGTTCGTGCACACAGCCCAGCTTGGAGCGAACGACCTACACCGAACTGAGATACCTACAGCG
TGAGCTATGAGAAAGCGCCACGCTTCCCGAAGGGAGAAAGGCGGACAGGTATCCGGTAAGCGGCAGGGTC
GGAACAGGAGAGCGCACGAGGGAGCTTCCAGGGGGAAACGCCTGGTATCTTTATAGTCCTGTCGGGTTTC
GCCACCTCTGACTTGAGCGTCGATTTTTGTGATGCTCGTCAGGGGGGCGGAGCCTATGGAAAAACGCCAG
CAACGCGGCCTTTTTACGGTTCCTGGCCTTTTGCTGGCCTTTTGCTCACATGTTCTTTCCTGCGTTATCC
CCTGATTCTGTGGATAACCGTATTACCGCCTTTGAGTGAGCTGATACCGCTCGCCGCAGCCGAACGACCG
AGCGCAGCGAGTCAGTGAGCGAGGAAGCGGAAGAGCGCCCAATACGCAAACCGCCTCTCCCCGCGCGTTG
GCCGATTCATTAATGCAGCTGGCACGACAGGTTTCCCGACTGGAAAGCGGGCAGTGAGCGCAACGCAATT
AATGTGAGTTAGCTCACTCATTAGGCACCCCAGGCTTTACACTTTATGCTTCCGGCTCGTATGTTGTGTG
GAATTGTGAGCGGATAACAATTTCACACAGGAAACAGCTATGACCATGATTACGCCAAGCGCGCAATTAA
CCCTCACTAAAGGGAACAAAAGCTGGAGCTAGTATACTCTTTCTTCAACAATTAAATACTCTCGGTAGCC
AAGTTGGTTTAAGGCGCAAGACTGTAATTTATCACTACGAAATCTTGAGATCGGGCGTTCGACTCGCCCC
CGGGAGAGATGGCCGGCATGGTCCCAGCCTCCTCGCTGGCGCCGGCTGGGCAACACCTTCGGGTGGCGAA
TGGGACTTTTTATGTGCGTATTGCTTTCAGTTTTAGAGCTAGAAATAGCAAGTTAAAATAAGGCTAGTCC
GTTATCAACTTGAAAAAGTGGCACCGAGTCGGTGCTTTTTTTATTTTTTGTCACTATTGTTATGTAAAAT
GCCACCTCTGACAGTATGGAACGCAAACTTCTGTCTAGTGGATAGTCGACATCCTTTTGTTGTTTCCGGG
TGTACAATATGGACTTCCTCTTTTCTGGCAACCAAACCCATACATCGGGATTCCTATAATACCTTCGTTG
GTCTCCCTAACATGTAGGTGGCGGAGGGGAGATATACAATAGAACAGATACCAGACAAGACATAATGGGC
TAAACAAGACTACACCAATTACACTGCCTCATTGATGGTGGTACATAACGAACTAATACTGTAGCCCTAG
ACTTGATAGCCATCATCATATCGAAGTTTCACTACCCTTTTTCCATTTGCCATCTATTGAAGTAATAATA
GGCGCATGCAACTTCTTTTCTTTTTTTTTCTTTTCTCTCTCCCCCGTTGTTGTCTCACCATATCCGCAAT
GACAAAAAAATGATGGAAGACACTAAAGGAAAAAATTAACGACAAAGACAGCACCAACAGATGTCGTTGT
TCCAGAGCTGATGAGGGGTATCTCGAAGCACACGAAACTTTTTCCTTCCTTCATTCACGCACACTACTCT
CTAATGAGCAACGGTATACGGCCTTCCTTCCAGTTACTTGAATTTGAAATAAAAAAAAGTTTGCTGTCTT
GCTATCAAGTATAAATAGACCTGCAATTATTAATCTTTTGTTTCCTCGTCATTGTTCTCGTTCCCTTTCT
TCCTTGTTTCTTTTTCTGCACAATATTTCAAGCTATACCAAGCATACAATCAACTTGGAAAAAAATGGAC
AAGAAGTACTCCATTGGGCTCGATATCGGCACAAACAGCGTCGGTTGGGCCGTCATTACGGACGAGTACA
AGGTGCCGAGCAAAAAATTCAAAGTTCTGGGCAATACCGATCGCCACAGCATAAAGAAGAACCTCATTGG
CGCCCTCCTGTTCGACTCCGGGGAGACGGCCGAAGCCACGCGGCTCAAAAGAACAGCACGGCGCAGATAT
ACCCGCAGAAAGAATCGGATCTGCTACCTGCAGGAGATCTTTAGTAATGAGATGGCTAAGGTGGATGACT
CTTTCTTCCATAGGCTGGAGGAGTCCTTTTTGGTGGAGGAGGATAAAAAGAACGAGCGCCACCCAATCTT
TGGCAATATCGTGGACGAGGTGGCGTACCATGAAAAGTACCCAACCATATATCATCTGAGGAAGAAGCTT
GTAGACAGTACTGATAAGGCTGACTTGCGGTTGATCTATCTCGCGCTGGCGCATATGATCAAATTTCGGG
GACACTTCCTCATCGAGGGGGACCTGAACCCAGACAACAGCGATGTCGACAAACTCTTTATCCAACTGGT
TCAGACTTACAATCAGCTTTTCGAAGAGAACCCGATCAACGCATCCGGAGTTGACGCCAAAGCAATCCTG
AGCGCTAGGCTGTCCAAATCCCGGCGGCTCGAAAACCTCATCGCACAGCTCCCTGGGGAGAAGAAGAACG
GCCTGTTTGGTAATCTTATCGCCCTGTCACTCGGGCTGACCCCCAACTTTAAATCTAACTTCGACCTGGC
CGAAGATGCCAAGCTTCAACTGAGCAAAGACACCTACGATGATGATCTCGACAATCTGCTGGCCCAGATC
GGCGACCAGTACGCAGACCTTTTTTTGGCGGCAAAGAACCTGTCAGACGCCATTCTGCTGAGTGATATTC
TGCGAGTGAACACGGAGATCACCAAAGCTCCGCTGAGCGCTAGTATGATCAAGCGCTATGATGAGCACCA
CCAAGACTTGACTTTGCTGAAGGCCCTTGTCAGACAGCAACTGCCTGAGAAGTACAAGGAAATTTTCTTC
GATCAGTCTAAAAATGGCTACGCCGGATACATTGACGGCGGAGCAAGCCAGGAGGAATTTTACAAATTTA
TTAAGCCCATCTTGGAAAAAATGGACGGCACCGAGGAGCTGCTGGTAAAGCTTAACAGAGAAGATCTGTT
GCGCAAACAGCGCACTTTCGACAATGGAAGCATCCCCCACCAGATTCACCTGGGCGAACTGCACGCTATC
CTCAGGCGGCAAGAGGATTTCTACCCCTTTTTGAAAGATAACAGGGAAAAGATTGAGAAAATCCTCACAT
TTCGGATACCCTACTATGTAGGCCCCCTCGCCCGGGGAAATTCCAGATTCGCGTGGATGACTCGCAAATC
AGAAGAGACCATCACTCCCTGGAACTTCGAGGAAGTCGTGGATAAGGGGGCCTCTGCCCAGTCCTTCATC
GAAAGGATGACTAACTTTGATAAAAATCTGCCTAACGAAAAGGTGCTTCCTAAACACTCTCTGCTGTACG
AGTACTTCACAGTTTATAACGAGCTCACCAAGGTCAAATACGTCACAGAAGGGATGAGAAAGCCAGCATT
CCTGTCTGGAGAGCAGAAGAAAGCTATCGTGGACCTCCTCTTCAAGACGAACCGGAAAGTTACCGTGAAA
CAGCTCAAAGAAGACTATTTCAAAAAGATTGAATGTTTCGACTCTGTTGAAATCAGCGGAGTGGAGGATC
GCTTCAACGCATCCCTGGGAACGTATCACGATCTCCTGAAAATCATTAAAGACAAGGACTTCCTGGACAA
TGAGGAGAACGAGGACATTCTTGAGGACATTGTCCTCACCCTTACGTTGTTTGAAGATAGGGAGATGATT
GAAGAACGCTTGAAAACTTACGCTCATCTCTTCGACGACAAAGTCATGAAACAGCTCAAGAGGCGCCGAT
ATACAGGATGGGGGCGGCTGTCAAGAAAACTGATCAATGGGATCCGAGACAAGCAGAGTGGAAAGACAAT
CCTGGATTTTCTTAAGTCCGATGGATTTGCCAACCGGAACTTCATGCAGTTGATCCATGATGACTCTCTC
ACCTTTAAGGAGGACATCCAGAAAGCACAAGTTTCTGGCCAGGGGGACAGTCTTCACGAGCACATCGCTA
ATCTTGCAGGTAGCCCAGCTATCAAAAAGGGAATACTGCAGACCGTTAAGGTCGTGGATGAACTCGTCAA
AGTAATGGGAAGGCATAAGCCCGAGAATATCGTTATCGAGATGGCCCGAGAGAACCAAACTACCCAGAAG
GGACAGAAGAACAGTAGGGAAAGGATGAAGAGGATTGAAGAGGGTATAAAAGAACTGGGGTCCCAAATCC
TTAAGGAACACCCAGTTGAAAACACCCAGCTTCAGAATGAGAAGCTCTACCTGTACTACCTGCAGAACGG
CAGGGACATGTACGTGGATCAGGAACTGGACATCAATCGGCTCTCCGACTACGACGTGGATCATATCGTG
CCCCAGTCTTTTCTCAAAGATGATTCTATTGATAATAAAGTGTTGACAAGATCCGATAAAAATAGAGGGA
AGAGTGATAACGTCCCCTCAGAAGAAGTTGTCAAGAAAATGAAAAATTATTGGCGGCAGCTGCTGAACGC
CAAACTGATCACACAACGGAAGTTCGATAATCTGACTAAGGCTGAACGAGGTGGCCTGTCTGAGTTGGAT
AAAGCCGGCTTCATCAAAAGGCAGCTTGTTGAGACACGCCAGATCACCAAGCACGTGGCCCAAATTCTCG
ATTCACGCATGAACACCAAGTACGATGAAAATGACAAACTGATTCGAGAGGTGAAAGTTATTACTCTGAA
GTCTAAGCTGGTCTCAGATTTCAGAAAGGACTTTCAGTTTTATAAGGTGAGAGAGATCAACAATTACCAC
CATGCGCATGATGCCTACCTGAATGCAGTGGTAGGCACTGCACTTATCAAAAAATATCCCAAGCTTGAAT
CTGAATTTGTTTACGGAGACTATAAAGTGTACGATGTTAGGAAAATGATCGCAAAGTCTGAGCAGGAAAT
AGGCAAGGCCACCGCTAAGTACTTCTTTTACAGCAATATTATGAATTTTTTCAAGACCGAGATTACACTG
GCCAATGGAGAGATTCGGAAGCGACCACTTATCGAAACAAACGGAGAAACAGGAGAAATCGTGTGGGACA
AGGGTAGGGATTTCGCGACAGTCCGGAAGGTCCTGTCCATGCCGCAGGTGAACATCGTTAAAAAGACCGA
AGTACAGACCGGAGGCTTCTCCAAGGAAAGTATCCTCCCGAAAAGGAACAGCGACAAGCTGATCGCACGC
AAAAAAGATTGGGACCCCAAGAAATACGGCGGATTCGATTCTCCTACAGTCGCTTACAGTGTACTGGTTG
TGGCCAAAGTGGAGAAAGGGAAGTCTAAAAAACTCAAAAGCGTCAAGGAACTGCTGGGCATCACAATCAT
GGAGCGATCAAGCTTCGAAAAAAACCCCATCGACTTTCTCGAGGCGAAAGGATATAAAGAGGTCAAAAAA
GACCTCATCATTAAGCTTCCCAAGTACTCTCTCTTTGAGCTTGAAAACGGCCGGAAACGAATGCTCGCTA
GTGCGGGCGAGCTGCAGAAAGGTAACGAGCTGGCACTGCCCTCTAAATACGTTAATTTCTTGTATCTGGC
CAGCCACTATGAAAAGCTCAAAGGGTCTCCCGAAGATAATGAGCAGAAGCAGCTGTTCGTGGAACAACAC
AAACACTACCTTGATGAGATCATCGAGCAAATAAGCGAATTCTCCAAAAGAGTGATCCTCGCCGACGCTA
ACCTCGATAAGGTGCTTTCTGCTTACAATAAGCACAGGGATAAGCCCATCAGGGAGCAGGCAGAAAACAT
TATCTACTTGTTTACTCTGACCAACTTGGGCGCGCCTGCAGCCTTCAAGTACTTCGACACCACCATAGAC
AGAAAGCGGTACACCTCTACAAAGGAGGTCCTGGACGCCACACTGATTCATCAGTCAATTACGGGGCTCT
ATGAAACAAGAATCGACCTCTCTCAGCTCGGTGGAGACAGCAGGGCTGACCCCAAGAAGAAGAGGAAGGT
GTGATCTCTTCTCGAGTCATGTAATTAGTTATGTCACGCTTACGTTCACGCCCTCCCCCCACATCCGCTC
TAACCGAAAAGGAAGGAGTTAGACAACCTGAAGTCTAGGTCCCTATTTATTTTTTTATAGTTATGTTAGT
ATTAAGAACGTTATTTATATTTCAAATTTTTCTTTTTTTTCTGTACAGACGCGTGTACGCATGTAACATT
ATACTGAAAACCTTGCTTGAGAAGGTTTTGGGACGCTCGAAGGCTTTAATTTGCGGCCGGTACCCAATTC
GCCCTATAGTGAGTCGTATTACGCGCGCTCACTGGCCGTCGTTTTACAACGTCGTGACTGGGAAAACCCT
GGCGTTACCCAACTTAATCGCCTTGCAGCACATCCCCCTTTCGCCAGCTGGCGTAATAGCGAAGAGGCCC
GCACCGATCGCCCTTCCCAACAGTTGCGCAGCCTGAATGGCGAATGG
[124 nt withheld, positions 6418-6541]
C
[91 nt withheld, positions 6543-6633]
A
[49 nt withheld, positions 6635-6683]
CCTTTGACGTTGGAGTCCACGTTCTTT
[37 nt withheld, positions 6711-6747]
ACCCTATCTCGGTCTATTCTTTTGATTTATAAGGGATTTTGCCGATTTCGGCCTATTGGTTAAAAAATGA
GCTGATTTAACAAAAATTTAACGCGAATTTTAACAAAATATTAACGCTTACAATTTCCTGATGCGGTATT
TTCTCCTTACGCATCTGTGCGGTATTTCACACCGCATAGGGTAATAACTGATATAATTAAATTGAAGCTC
TAATTTGTGAGTTTAGTATACATGCATTTACTTATAATACAGTTTTTTAGTTTTGCTGGCCGCATCTTCT
CAAATATGCTTCCCAGCCTGCTTTTCTGTAACGTTCACCCTCTACCTTAGCATCCCTTCCCTTTGCAAAT
AGTCCTCTTCCAACAATAATAATGTCAGATCCTGTAGAGACCACATCATCCACGGTTCTATACTGTTGAC
CCAATGCGTCTCCCTTGTCATCTAAACCCACACCGGGTGTCATAATCAACCAATCGTAACCTTCATCTCT
TCCACCCATGTCTCTTTGAGCAATAAAGCCGATAACAAAATCTTTGTCGCTCTTCGCAATGTCAACAGTA
CCCTTAGTATATTCTCCAGTAGATAGGGAGCCCTTGCATGACAATTCTGCTAACATCAAAAGGCCTCTAG
GTTCCTTTGTTACTTCTTCTGCCGCCTGCTTCAAACCGCTAACAATACCTGGGCCCACCACACCGTGTGC
ATTCGTAATGTCTGCCCATTCTGCTATTCTGTATACACCCGCAGAGTACTGCAATTTGACTGTATTACCA
ATGTCAGCAAATTTTCTGTCTTCGAAGAGTAAAAAATTGTACTTGGCGGATAATGCCTTTAGCGGCTTAA
CTGTGCCCTCCATGGAAAAATCAGTCAAGATATCCACATGTGTTTTTAGTAAACAAATTTTGGGACCTAA
TGCTTCAACTAACTCCAGTAATTCCTTGGTGGTACGAACATCCAATGAAGCACACAAGTTTGTTTGCTTT
TCGTGCATGATATTAAATAGCTTGGCAGCAACAGGACTAGGATGAGTAGCAGCACGTTCCTTATATGTAG
CTTTCGACATGATTTATCTTCGTTTCCTGCAGGTTTTTGTTCTGTGCAGTTGGGTTAAGAATACTGGGCA
ATTTCATGTTTCTTCAACACTACATATGCGTATATATACCAATCTAAGTCTGTGCTCCTTCCTTCGTTCT
TCCTTCTGTTCGGAGATTACCGAATCAAAAAAATTTCAAGGAAACCGAAATCAAAAAAAAGAATAAAAAA
AAAATGATGAATTGAAAAGGTGGTATGGTGCACTCTCAGTACAATCTGCTCTGATGCCGCATAGTTAAGC
CAGCCCCGACACCCGCCAACACCCGCTGACGCGCCCTGACGGGCTTGTCTGCTCCCGGCATCCGCTTACA
GACAAGCTGTGACCGTCTCCGGGAGCTGCATGTGTCAGAGGTTTTCACCGTCATCACCGAAACGCGCGAG
ACGAAAGGGCCTCGTGATACGCCTATTTTTATAGGTTAATGTCATGATAATAATGGTTTCTTAGTATGAT
CCAATATCAAAGGAAATGATAGCATTGAAGGATGAGACTAATCCAATTGAGGAGTGGCAGCATATAGAAC
AGCTAAAGGGTAGTGCTGAAGGAAGCATACGATACCCCGCATGGAATGGGATAATATCACAGGAGGTACT
AGACTACCTTTCATCCTACATAAATAGACGCATATAAGTACGCATTTAAGCATAAACACGCACTATGCCG
TTCTTCTCATGTATATATATATACAGGCAACACGCAGATATAGGTGCGACGTGAACAGTGAGCTGTATGT
GCGCAGCTCGCGTTGCATTTTCGGAAGCGCTCGTTTTCGGAAACGCTTTGAAGTTCCTATTCCGAAGTTC
CTATTCTCTAGAAAGTATAGGAACTTCAGAGCGCTTTTGAAAACCAAAAGCGCTCTGAAGACGCACTTTC
AAAAAACCAAAAACGCACCGGACTGTAACGAGCTACTAAAATATTGCGAATACCGCTTCCACAAACATTG
CTCAAAAGTATCTCTTTGCTATATATCTCTGTGCTATATCCCTATATAACCTACCCATCCACCTTTCGCT
CCTTGAACTTGCATCTAAACTCGACCTCTACATTTTTTATGTTTATCTCTAGTATTACTCTTTAGACAAA
AAAATTGTAGTAAGAACTATTCATAGAGTGAATCGAAAACAATACGAAAATGTAAACATTTCCTATACGT
AGTATATAGAGACAAAATAGAAGAAACCGTTCATAATTTTCTGACCAATGAAGAATCATCAACGCTATCA
CTTTCTGTTCACAAAGTATGCGCAATCCACATCGGTATAGAATATAATCGGGGATGCCTTTATCTTGAAA
AAATGCACCCGCAGCTTCGCTAGTAATCAGTAAACGCGGGAAGTGGAGTCAGGCTTTTTTTATGGAAGAG
AAAATAGACACCAAAGTAGCCTTCTTCTAACCTTAACGGACCTACAGTGCAAAAAGTTATCAAGAGACTG
CATTATAGAGCGCACAAAGGAGAAAAAAAGTAATCTAAGATGCTTTGTTAGAAAAATAGCGCTCTCGGGA
TGCATTTTTGTAGAACAAAAAAGAAGTATAGATTCTTTGTTGGTAAAATAGCGCTCTCGCGTTGCATTTC
TGTTCTGTAAAAATGCAGCTCAGATTCTTTGTTTGAAAAATTAGCGCTCTCGCGTTGCATTTTTGTTTTA
CAAAAATGAAGCACAGATTCTTCGTTGGTAAAATAGCGCTTTCGCGTTGCATTTCTGTTCTGTAAAAATG
CAGCTCAGATTCTTTGTTTGAAAAATTAGCGCTCTCGCGTTGCATTTTTGTTCTACAAAATGAAGCACAG
ATGCTTCGTTCAGGTGGCACTTTTCGGGGAAATGTGCGCGGAACCCCTATTTGTTTATTTTTCTAAATAC
ATTCAAATATGTATCCGCTCATGAGACAATAACCCTGATAAATGCTTCAATAATATTGAAAAAGGAAGAG
TATGAGTATTCAACATTTCCGTGTCGCCCTTATTCCCTTTTTTGCGGCATTTTGCCTTCCTGTTTTTGCT
CACCCAGAAACGCTGGTGAAAGTAAAAGATGCTGAAGATCAGTTGGGTGCACGAGTGGGTTACATCGAAC
TGGATCTCAACAGCGGTAAGATCCTTGAGAGTTTTCGCCCCGAAGAACGTTTTCCAATGATGAGCACTTT
TAAAGTTCTGCTATGTGGCGCGGTATTATCCCGTATTGACGCCGGGCAAGAGCAACTCGGTCGCCGCATA
CACTATTCTCAGAATGACTTGGTTGAGTACTCACCAGTCACAGAAAAGCATCTTACGGATGGCATGACAG
TAAGAGAATTATGCAGTGCTGCCATAACCATGAGTGATAACACTGCGGCCAACTTACTTCTGACAACGAT
CGGAGGACCGAAGGAGCTAACCGCTTTTTTGCACAACATGGGGGATCATGTAACTCGCCTTGATCGTTGG
GAACCGGAGCTGAATGAAGCCATACCAAACGACGAGCGTGACACCACGATGCCTGTAGCAATGGCAACAA
CGTTGCGCAAACTATTAACTGGCGAACTACTTACTCTAGCTTCCCGGCAACAATTAATAGACTGGATGGA
GGCGGATAAAGTTGCAGGACCACTTCTGCGCTCGGCCCTTCCGGCTGGCTGGTTTATTGCTGATAAATCT
GGAGCCGGTGAGCGTGGGTCTCGCGGTATCATTGCAGCACTGGGGCCAGATGGTAAGCCCTCCCGTATCG
TAGTTATCTACACGACGGGGAGTCAGGCAACTATGGATGAACGAAATAGACAGATCGCTGAGATAGGTGC
CTCACTGATTAAGCATTGGTAACTGTCAGACCAAGTTTACTCATATATACTTTAGATTGATTTAAAACTT
CATTTTTAATTTAAAAGGATCTAGGTGAAGATCCTTTTTGATAATCTCATGACCAAAATCCCTTAACGTG
AGTTTTCGTTCCACTGAGCGTCAGACCCCGTAGAAAAGATCAAAGGATCTTCTTGAGATCCTTTTTTTCT
GCGCGTAATCTGCTGCTTGCAAACAAAAAAACCACCGCTACCAGCGGTGGTTTGTTTGCCGGATCAAGAG
CTACCAACTCTTTTTCCGAAGGTAACTGGCTTCAGCAGAGCGCAGATACCAAATACTGTTCTTCTAGTGT
AGCCGTAGTTAGGCCACCACTTCAAGAACTCTGTAGCACCGCCTACATACCTCGCTCTGCTAATCCTGTT
ACCAGTGGCTGCTGCCAGTGGCGATAAGTCGTGTCTTACCGGGTTGGACTCAAGACGATAGTTACCGGAT
AAGGCGCAGCGGTCGGGCT
